>Addgene plasmid #235844 | pME_Cp_0_3_019_rbcL_5'UTR_Cr | addgene full sequence | sequence record 471447 | Addgene NGS Result
AAGTTTTAAATCAATCTAAAGTATATATGAGTAAACTTGGTCTGACAGCTCGAGGCTTGGATTCTCACCA
ATAAAAAACGCCCGGCGGCAACCGAGCGTTCTGAACAAATCCAGATGGAGTTCTGAGGTCATTACTGGAT
CTATCAACAGGAGTCCAAGCGAGCTCGATATCAAATTACGCCCCGCCCTGCCACTCGTCGCAGTACTGTT
GTAATTCATTAAGCATTCTGCCGACATGGAAGCCATCACAAACGGCATGATGAACCTGAATCGCCAGCGG
CATCAGCACCTTGTCGCCTTGCGTATAATATTTGCCCATGGTGAAAACGGGGGCGAAGAAGTTGTCCATA
TTGGCCACGTTTAAATCAAAACTGGTGAAACTCACCCAGGGATTGGCTGATACGAAAAACATATTCTCAA
TAAACCCTTTAGGGAAATAGGCCAGGTTTTCACCGTAACACGCCACATCTTGCGAATATATGTGTAGAAA
CTGCCGGAAATCGTCGTGGTATTCACTCCAGAGTGATGAAAACGTTTCAGTTTGCTCATGGAAAACGGTG
TAACAAGGGTGAACACTATCCCATATCACCAGCTCACCGTCTTTCATTGCCATACGAAATTCCGGATGAG
CATTCATCAGGCGGGCAAGAATGTGAATAAAGGCCGGATAAAACTTGTGCTTATTTTTCTTTACGGTCTT
TAAAAAGGCCGTAATATCCAGCTGAACGGTCTGGTTATAGGTACATTGAGCAACTGACTGAAATGCCTCA
AAATGTTCTTTACGATGCCATTGGGATATATCAACGGTGGTATATCCAGTGATTTTTTTCTCCATTTTAG
CTTCCTTAGCTCCTGAAAATCTCGATAACTCAAAAAATACGCCCGGTAGTGATCTTATTTCATTATGGTG
AAAGTTGGAACCTCTTACGTGCCCGATCAACTCGAGTGCCACCTGACGTCTAAGAAACCATTATTATCAT
GACATTAACCTATAAAAATAGGCGTATCACGAGGCAGAATTTCAGATAAAAAAAATCCTTAGCTTTCGCT
AAGGATGATTTCTGGAATTCGCGGCCGCTTCTAGAGCGATGAGTGGTCTCGTACTAAATGTATTTAAAAT
TTTTCAACAATTTTTAAATTATATTTCCGGACAGATTATTTTAGGATCGTCAAAAGAAGTTACATTTATT
TATATAAAATGTGAGACCACTCATCGCGACTAGTAGCGGCCGCTGCAGTCCGGCAAAAAAGGGCAAGGTG
TCACCACCCTGCCCTTTTTCTTTAAAACCGAAAAGATTACTTCGCGTTATGCAGGCTTCCTCGCTCACTG
ACTCGCTGCGCTCGGTCGTTCGGCTGCGGCGAGCGGTATCAGCTCACTCAAAGGCGGTAATACGGTTATC
CACAGAATCAGGGGATAACGCAGGAAAGAACATGTGAGCAAAAGGCCAGCAAAAGGCCAGGAACCGTAAA
AAGGCCGCGTTGCTGGCGTTTTTCCACAGGCTCCGCCCCCCTGACGAGCATCACAAAAATCGACGCTCAA
GTCAGAGGTGGCGAAACCCGACAGGACTATAAAGATACCAGGCGTTTCCCCCTGGAAGCTCCCTCGTGCG
CTCTCCTGTTCCGACCCTGCCGCTTACCGGATACCTGTCCGCCTTTCTCCCTTCGGGAAGCGTGGCGCTT
TCTCATAGCTCACGCTGTAGGTATCTCAGTTCGGTGTAGGTCGTTCGCTCCAAGCTGGGCTGTGTGCACG
AACCCCCCGTTCAGCCCGACCGCTGCGCCTTATCCGGTAACTATCGTCTTGAGTCCAACCCGGTAAGACA
CGACTTATCGCCACTGGCAGCAGCCACTGGTAACAGGATTAGCAGAGCGAGGTATGTAGGCGGTGCTACA
GAGTTCTTGAAGTGGTGGCCTAACTACGGCTACACTAGAAGAACAGTATTTGGTATCTGCGCTCTGCTGA
AGCCAGTTACCTTCGGAAAAAGAGTTGGTAGCTCTTGATCCGGCAAACAAACCACCGCTGGTAGCGGTGG
TTTTTTTGTTTGCAAGCAGCAGATTACGCGCAGAAAAAAAGGATCTCAAGAAGATCCTTTGATCTTTTCT
ACGGGGTCTGACGCTCAGTGGAACGAAAACTCACGTTAAGGGATTTTGGTCATGAGATTATCAAAAAGGA
TCTTCACCTAGATCCTTTTAAATTAAAAATG
Features (pLannotate 1.2.2; 8 found; start..end, strand, type, name):
     61..155     -  terminator     lambda t0 terminator: transcription terminator from phage lambda
    179..835     -  CDS            cat: CAT_ECOLX - Experimental evidence at protein level: Swiss-Prot protein existence level 1. This enzyme is an effector of chloramphenicol resistance in bacteria. From Escherichia coli. This protein is used as a marker in many commonly used cloning vectors, such as pACYC184.
    836..933     -  promoter       cat promoter: promoter of the E. coli cat gene encoding chloramphenicol acetyltransferase
   1019..1062    -  terminator     bacterial terminator: putative bacterial transcription terminator
   1065..1086    +  misc_feature   BioBrick prefix: BioBrick prefix for parts that do not start with "ATG"
   1219..1238    +  misc_feature   BioBrick suffix: universal suffix for all parts
   1239..1296    +  terminator     his operon terminator: This putative transcriptin terminator from the E. coli his operon has a 2-bp deletion introduced during synthesis. Its efficiency has not been determined.
   1491..2079    -  rep_origin     ori: high-copy-number ColE1/pMB1/pBR322/pUC origin of replication
