[The description below was written by a language model from this plasmid's Addgene catalogue record and pLannotate feature annotations shown in this document.]
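Description:
pME_Cp_0_3_019_rbcL_5'UTR_Cr is a small (about 2.2 kb) synthetic-biology part plasmid carrying the 5' untranslated region of the Chlamydomonas reinhardtii chloroplast rbcL gene, which encodes the large subunit of Rubisco. It belongs to a modular cloning toolkit built for engineering the Chlamydomonas chloroplast. The roughly 100 bp unmutated insert was placed into the pME_Cp_UAV_GFP acceptor backbone using BsaI, a type IIS enzyme, and the record notes that both sites used for insertion were destroyed in the process. The backbone name suggests a GFP dropout cassette that the part replaces, though the record does not state this explicitly, and no GFP feature is annotated in the final sequence.

The plasmid is maintained in E. coli at high copy through a ColE1/pUC-type origin and is selected with chloramphenicol through a cat gene driven by its native promoter and followed by the lambda t0 terminator. The part itself was not recognised by the automated annotation, but its position can be inferred: an unannotated stretch lies between BioBrick prefix and suffix sequences, and this region is insulated on either side by a putative bacterial terminator and the his operon terminator, which limit transcriptional read-through between the insert and the backbone.

The plasmid contains no promoter, coding sequence or chloroplast homology arms for expression in the alga, so it is a storage and donor vector rather than a transformation construct. Its intended use is as a standardised 5'UTR module to be combined with promoter, coding sequence and 3'UTR parts when assembling chloroplast transcription units, where this element would be expected to influence transcript stability and translation.
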