Addgene plasmid #235844: pME_Cp_0_3_019_rbcL_5'UTR_Cr
Purpose: rbcL 5'UTR Chlamydomonas reinhardtii
Depositing lab: Tobias Erb. Depositing organization: Max Planck Institute for Terrestrial Microbiology. Publication: A modular high-throughput approach for advancing synthetic biology in the chloroplast of Chlamydomonas. Inckemann RM, Chotel T, Burgis M, Brinkmann CK, Andreas L, Baumann J, Sharma P, Klose M, Barrett J, Ries F, Paczia N, Glatter T, Mackinder LCM, Willmund F, Erb TJ. Nat Plants. 2025 Nov;11(11):2332-2349. doi: 10.1038/s41477-025-02126-2. Epub 2025 Nov 3. PubMed 41184475.
Backbone
  Vector backbone: pME_Cp_UAV_GFP
  Backbone size w/o insert (bp): 2101
  Vector type: Synthetic Biology
Growth in bacteria
  Bacterial resistance: Chloramphenicol, 25 μg/mL
  Growth temperature: 37°C
  Growth strain: DH5alpha
  Copy number: High Copy
Gene/Insert
  Gene/Insert name: rbcL 5'UTR
  Species: Chlamydomonas reinhardtii
  Insert size (bp): 100
  Mutation: none
  Cloning method: Restriction Enzyme; 5′ cloning site BsaI (destroyed during cloning); 3′ cloning site BsaI (destroyed during cloning)
  Sequencing primers: 5′ CGTATCACGAGGCAGAATTTC; 3′ CCTGCATAACGCGAAGTAATC
Terms and licenses: Academic/Nonprofit Terms; Industry Terms: Not Available to Industry
Depositor comments: Please visit https://doi.org/10.1101/2024.05.08.593163 for bioRxiv preprint.
How to cite: pME_Cp_0_3_019_rbcL_5'UTR_Cr was a gift from Tobias Erb (Addgene plasmid # 235844 ; http://n2t.net/addgene:235844 ; RRID:Addgene_235844)
